>Addgene plasmid #203906 | pLC047 - pL2_p2x35s-CrGLK-tMAS | addgene full sequence | sequence record 404854 | Addgene NGS Result
CCATTGCCCAGCTATCTGTCACTTCATCGAAAGGACAGTAGAAAAGGAAGGTGGCTCCTACAAATGCCAT
CATTGCGATAAAGGAAAGGCTATCATTCAAGATCTCTCTGCCGACAGTGGTCCCAAAGATGGACCCCCAC
CCACGAGGAGCATCGTGGAAAAAGAAGAGGTTCCAACCACGTCTACAAAGCAAGTGGATTGATGTGACAT
CTCCACTGACGTAAGGGATGACGCACAATCCCACTATCCTTCGCAAGACCCTTCCTCTATATAAGGAAGT
TCATTTCATTTGGAGAGGACACGCTCGAGTATAAGAGCTCATTTTTACAACAATTACCAACAACAACAAA
CAACAAACAACATTACAATTACATTTACAATTATCGATACAATGCTTGCTGTGTCACCATTGAGGAGCAA
TAATAATGAGAGAAAAAAGGAGATATGTGAAATTAGTAGTAGTACTAGTTTTCCAGTTGTTGATGATTTT
CCTGATTTTGGGGGAGCAAATTTGCTTGATAGCATTGATTTTGATGAACTTTTTGTTGGGATTAACGGTG
AGGATGATGTTTTACCAGATTTGGAAATGGATCCTCATGATATTCTTGCTGAATTCTCACTTACTGAATC
ATTATCACCATCTGTTTCTCTTGATCATCAACATCATGAACATTCTCAAATTACCTCCTCAATTTCGGCG
GCTGATTATGATAAACTAGTAGAATTAGAGGATAAGGCTAATTCATCATCCGCTTCAGACGACGTCGGTT
CAGGCTCATCTACTTTAACTCAAGGAGAAGATGTTGTTAGCAAATCAACGGTTTTAAATCCATCTTCTAA
AGAAGGTGATAAAGGAAGGAAGTCATCTTCTACTCAATCAAAGAATTCTTCTGGGAAGAAGAAAGTGAAG
GTGGATTGGACACCAGAGCTGCACAGAAGATTTGTACAAGCAGTGGAGCAGCTAGGTGTGGATAAGGCAG
TCCCTTCAAGAATTCTTGAACTTATGGGAATTGATTGTCTTACTCGCCACAACATTGCTAGCCATCTTCA
AAAATACAGATCCCACAGGAAACATTTGCTAGCAAGAGAAGCTGAGGCAGCAAATTGGAGCCAGAGGCGG
CAATTATACGGAGGCACTGCAGCAGCAGCAGGAGGAGGGAAGAGAGATGTAAATCCATGGCTTGCTCCAA
CCATGGGATTTCCTCCTCCCATGGCACCGGCGGCCGTCCCTCATTTTAGACCCTTACATGTATGGGGTCA
CCCATCTGTCGACCAATCTTTAATGCACGTTTGGCCTAAACATTTAGCTCCTCCGCCCCGACCACCAACA
TGGCCACCAACTCCAACACCAACACCAACACCACCACCACCACCGCCAGATCCTAATTCCTTTTGGCATT
CACCTCACCAACGTGTACCAAACCCTCTTACCCCAGGAACGCCTTGCTTTCCGCCACCTTTAACACCAGC
GAGATTTCCAACACCGCCGGTCCCCGGAATACCACCACCTCCAATGTACAAAGTAGACCCGGTCGCAGGC
ATGGGTGTGCCGGCACCTGCTACCGGACAAGCAGTACCCCATGCACCTCCTCTTGACTTTCACCCCTCGA
CGGAGAGCGTAGATGCAGCTATCGGAGATGTTTTATCGAAACCCTGGCTGCCACTTCCTCTTGGGCTGAA
ACCGCCGTCGATTGACAGTGTACTGGTGGAGCTACAGCGGCAAGGAATACCGAAAATTCCACCAGTTTGT
ACGGGTTCGTAAGCTTGGACTCCCATGTTGGCAAAGGCAACCAAACAAACAATGAATGATCCGCTCCTGC
ATATGGGGCGGTTTGAGTATTTCAACTGCCATTTGGGCTGAATTGTAGACATGCTCCTGTCAGAAATTCC
GTGATCTTACTCAATATTCAGTAATCTCGGCCAATATCCTAAATGTGCGTGGCTTTATCTGTCTTTGTAT
TGTTTCATCAATTCATGTAACGTTTGCTTTTCTTATGAATTTTCAAATAAATTATCCGCTGCAAGAGGAT
GCACATGTGACCGAGGGACACGAAGTGATCCGTTTAAACTATCAGTGTTTGACAGGATATATTGGCGGGT
AAACCTAAGAGAAAAGAGCGTTTATTAGAATAATCGGATATTTAAAAGGGCGTGAAAAGGTTTATCCGTT
CGTCCATTTGTATGTGCCAGCCGTGCGGCTGCATGAAATCCTGGCCGGTTTGTCTGATGCCAAGCTGGCG
GCCTGGCCGGCCAGCTTGGCCGCTGAAGAAACCGAGCGCCGCCGTCTAAAAAGGTGATGTGTATTTGAGT
AAAACAGCTTGCGTCATGCGGTCGCTGCGTATATGATGCGATGAGTAAATAAACAAATACGCAAGGGGAA
CGCATGAAGGTTATCGCTGTACTTAACCAGAAAGGCGGGTCAGGCAAGACGACCATCGCAACCCATCTAG
CCCGCGCCCTGCAACTCGCCGGGGCCGATGTTCTGTTAGTCGATTCCGATCCCCAGGGCAGTGCCCGCGA
TTGGGCGGCCGTGCGGGAAGATCAACCGCTAACCGTTGTCGGCATCGACCGCCCGACGATTGACCGCGAC
GTGAAGGCCATCGGCCGGCGCGACTTCGTAGTGATCGACGGAGCGCCCCAGGCGGCGGACTTGGCTGTGT
CCGCGATCAAGGCAGCCGACTTCGTGCTGATTCCGGTGCAGCCAAGCCCTTACGACATATGGGCCACCGC
CGACCTGGTGGAGCTGGTTAAGCAGCGCATTGAGGTCACGGATGGAAGGCTACAAGCGGCCTTTGTCGTG
TCGCGGGCGATCAAAGGCACGCGCATCGGCGGTGAGGTTGCCGAGGCGCTGGCCGGGTACGAGCTGCCCA
TTCTTGAGTCCCGTATCACGCAGCGCGTGAGCTACCCAGGCACTGCCGCCGCCGGCACAACCGTTCTTGA
ATCAGAACCCGAGGGCGACGCTGCCCGCGAGGTCCAGGCGCTGGCCGCTGAAATTAAATCAAAACTCATT
TGAGTTAATGAGGTAAAGAGAAAATGAGCAAAAGCACAAACACGCTAAGTGCCGGCCGTCCGAGCGCACG
CAGCAGCAAGGCTGCAACGTTGGCCAGCCTGGCAGACACGCCAGCCATGAAGCGGGTCAACTTTCAGTTG
CCGGCGGAGGATCACACCAAGCTGAAGATGTACGCGGTACGCCAAGGCAAGACCATTACCGAGCTGCTAT
CTGAATACATCGCGCAGCTACCAGAGTAAATGAGCAAATGAATAAATGAGTAGATGAATTTTAGCGGCTA
AAGGAGGCGGCATGGAAAATCAAGAACAACCAGGCACCGACGCCGTGGAATGCCCCATGTGTGGAGGAAC
GGGCGGTTGGCCAGGCGTAAGCGGCTGGGTTGTCTGCCGGCCCTGCAATGGCACTGGAACCCCCAAGCCC
GAGGAATCGGCGTGAGCGGTCGCAAACCATCCGGCCCGGTACAAATCGGCGCGGCGCTGGGTGATGACCT
GGTGGAGAAGTTGAAGGCCGCGCAGGCCGCCCAGCGGCAACGCATCGAGGCAGAAGCACGCCCCGGTGAA
TCGTGGCAAGCGGCCGCTGATCGAATCCGCAAAGAATCCCGGCAACCGCCGGCAGCCGGTGCGTCGTCGA
TTAGGAAGCCGCCCAAGGGCGACGAGCAACCAGATTTTTTCGTTCCGATGCTCTATGACGTGGGCACCCG
CGATAGTCGCAGCATCATGGACGTGGCCGTTTTCCGTCTGTCGAAGCGTGACCGACGAGCTGGCGAGGTG
ATCCGCTACGAGCTTCCAGACGGGCACGTAGAGGTTTCCGCAGGGCCGGCCGGCATGGCCAGTGTGTGGG
ATTACGACCTGGTACTGATGGCGGTTTCCCATCTAACCGAATCCATGAACCGATACCGGGAAGGGAAGGG
AGACAAGCCCGGCCGCGTGTTCCGTCCACACGTTGCGGACGTACTCAAGTTCTGCCGGCGAGCCGATGGC
GGAAAGCAGAAAGACGACCTGGTAGAAACCTGCATTCGGTTAAACACCACGCACGTTGCCATGCAGCGTA
CGAAGAAGGCCAAGAACGGCCGCCTGGTGACGGTATCCGAGGGTGAAGCCTTGATTAGCCGCTACAAGAT
CGTAAAGAGCGAAACCGGGCGGCCGGAGTACATCGAGATCGAGCTAGCTGATTGGATGTACCGCGAGATC
ACAGAAGGCAAGAACCCGGACGTGCTGACGGTTCACCCCGATTACTTTTTGATCGATCCCGGCATCGGCC
GTTTTCTCTACCGCCTGGCACGCCGCGCCGCAGGCAAGGCAGAAGCCAGATGGTTGTTCAAGACGATCTA
CGAACGCAGTGGCAGCGCCGGAGAGTTCAAGAAGTTCTGTTTCACCGTGCGCAAGCTGATCGGGTCAAAT
GACCTGCCGGAGTACGATTTGAAGGAGGAGGCGGGGCAGGCTGGCCCGATCCTAGTCATGCGCTACCGCA
ACCTGATCGAGGGCGAAGCATCCGCCGGTTCCTAATGTACGGAGCAGATGCTAGGGCAAATTGCCCTAGC
AGGGGAAAAAGGTCGAAAAAGCTTCTTTCCTGTGGATAGCACGTACATTGGGAACCCAAAGCCGTACATT
GGGAACCGGAACCCGTACATTGGGAACCCAAAGCCGTACATTGGGAACCGGTCACACATGTAAGTGACTG
ATATAAAAGAGAAAAAAGGCGATTTTTCCGCCTAAAACTCTTTAAAACTTATTAAAACTCTTAAAACCCG
CCTGGCCTGTGCATAACTGTCTGGCCAGCGCACAGCCGAACAGCTGCAAAAAGCGCCCACATCAAGGCTC
CGAGTGCGCGGAACCCCTATTTGTTTATTTTTCTAAATACATTCAAATATGTATCCGCTCATGAGACAAT
AACCCTGATAAATGCTTCAATAATATTGAAAAAGGAAGAGTATGGCTAAAATGAGAATATCACCGGAATT
GAAAAAACTGATCGAAAAATACCGCTGCGTAAAAGATACGGAAGGAATGTCTCCTGCTAAGGTATATAAG
CTGGTGGGAGAAAATGAAAACCTATATTTAAAAATGACGGACAGCCGGTATAAAGGGACCACCTATGATG
TGGAACGGGAAAAGGACATGATGCTATGGCTGGAAGGAAAGCTGCCTGTTCCAAAGGTCCTGCACTTTGA
ACGGCATGATGGCTGGAGCAATCTGCTCATGAGTGAGGCCGATGGCGTCCTTTGCTCGGAAGAGTATGAA
GATGAACAAAGCCCTGAAAAGATTATCGAGCTGTATGCGGAGTGCATCAGGCTCTTTCACTCCATCGACA
TATCGGATTGTCCCTATACGAATAGCTTAGACAGCCGCTTAGCCGAATTGGATTACTTACTGAATAACGA
TCTGGCCGATGTGGATTGCGAAAACTGGGAAGAGGACACTCCATTTAAAGATCCGCGCGAGCTGTATGAT
TTTTTAAAGACGGAAAAGCCCGAAGAGGAACTTGTCTTTTCCCACGGCGACCTGGGAGACAGCAACATCT
TTGTGAAAGATGGCAAAGTAAGTGGCTTTATTGATCTTGGGAGAAGCGGCAGGGCGGACAAGTGGTATGA
CATTGCCTTCTGCGTCCGGTCGCTCAGGGAGGATATCGGGGAAGAACAGTATGTCGAGCTATTTTTTGAC
TTACTGGGGATCAAGCCTGATTGGGAGAAAATAAAATATTATATTTTACTGGATGAATTGTTTTAGCTGT
CAGACCAAGTTTACTCATATATACTTTAGATTGATTTAAAACTTCATTTTTAATTTAAAAGGATCTAGGT
GAAGATCCTTTTTGATAATCTCATGACCAAAATCCCTTAACGTGAGTTTTCGTTCTAGCTGTAACCTCGA
AGCGTTTCACTTGTAACAACGATTGAGAATTTTTGTCATAAAATTGAAATACTTGGTTCGCATTTTTGTC
ATCCGCGGTCAGCCGCAATTCTGACGAACTGCCCATTTAGCTGGAGATGATTGTACATCCTTCACGTGAA
AATTTCTCAAGCGCTGTGAACAAGGGTTCAGATTTTAGATTGAAAGGTGAGCCGTTGAAACACGTTCTTC
TTGTCGATGACGACGTCGCTATGCGGCATCTTATTATTGAATACCTTACGATCCACGCCTTCAAAGTGAC
CGCGGTAGCCGACAGCACCCAGTTCACAAGAGTACTCTCTTCCGCGACGGTCGATGTCGTGGTTGTTGAT
CTAGATTTAGGTCGTGAAGATGGGCTCGAGATCGTTCGTAATCTGGCGGCAAAGTCTGATATTCCAATCA
TAATTATCAGTGGCGACCGCCTTGAGGAGACGGATAAAGTTGTTGCACTCGAGCTAGGAGCAAGTGATTT
TATCGCTAAGCCGTTCAGTATCAGAGAGTTTCTAGCACGCATTCGGGTTGCCTTGCGCGTGCGCCCCAAC
GTTGTCCGCTCCAAAGACCGACGGTCTTTTTGTTTTACTGACTGGACACTTAATCTCAGGCAACGTCGCT
TGATGTCCGAAGCTGGCGGTGAGGTGAAACTTACGGCAGGTGAGTTCAATCTTCTCCTCGCGTTTTTAGA
GAAACCCCGCGACGTTCTATCGCGCGAGCAACTTCTCATTGCCAGTCGAGTACGCGACGAGGAGGTTTAT
GACAGGAGTATAGATGTTCTCATTTTGAGGCTGCGCCGCAAACTTGAGGCGGATCCGTCAAGCCCTCAAC
TGATAAAAACAGCAAGAGGTGCCGGTTATTTCTTTGACGCGGACGTGCAGGTTTCGCACGGGGGGACGAT
GGCAGCCTGAGCCAATTGCATTTGCCTCTTAATTATCTGGCTCAAAGGGTGACTGAGGAGTAAGCGATGT
GCCCATCACACTGACCACCAAGACGGGGGTTCGTTTTGAAGATCACCCTTCAGACCCAAGGCCAGTGTGC
GTTGATCGCGGCCACACTGCAAATTCACATACTGTCGATAAAGGGGCGTTGGACGAGAACCCATTCGTCA
GGATACTGGCTCGTGATCTCACTGAGCGTCAGACCCCGTAGAAAAGATCAAAGGATCTTCTTGAGATCCT
TTTTTTCTGCGCGTAATCTGCTGCTTGCAAACAAAAAAACCACCGCTACCAGCGGTGGTTTGTTTGCCGG
ATCAAGAGCTACCAACTCTTTTTCCGAAGGTAACTGGCTTCAGCAGAGCGCAGATACCAAATACTGTTCT
TCTAGTGTAGCCGTAGTTAGGCCACCACTTCAAGAACTCTGTAGCACCGCCTACATACCTCGCTCTGCTA
ATCCTGTTACCAGTGGCTGCTGCCAGTGGCGATAAGTCGTGTCTTACCGGGTTGGACTCAAGACGATAGT
TACCGGATAAGGCGCAGCGGTCGGGCTGAACGGGGGGTTCGTGCACACAGCCCAGCTTGGAGCGAACGAC
CTACACCGAACTGAGATACCTACAGCGTGAGCTATGAGAAAGCGCCACGCTTCCCGAAGGGAGAAAGGCG
GACAGGTATCCGGTAAGCGGCAGGGTCGGAACAGGAGAGCGCACGAGGGAGCTTCCAGGGGGAAACGCCT
GGTATCTTTATAGTCCTGTCGGGTTTCGCCACCTCTGACTTGAGCGTCGATTTTTGTGATGCTCGTCAGG
GGGGCGGAGCCTATGGAAAAACGCCAGCAACGCGGCCTTTTTACGGTTCCTGCTCGGATCTGTTGGACCG
GACAGTAGTCATGGTTGATGGGCTGCCTGTATCGAGTGGTGATTTTGTGCCGAGCTGCCGGTCGGGGAGC
TGTTGGCTGGCTGGTGGCAGGATATATTGTGGTGTAAACAAATTGACGCTTAGACAACTTAATAACACAT
TGCGGACGTTTTTAATGTACTGGGGTTGAACACTCTGTGCCGAATTCGGATCCGGAGGTCAACATGGTGG
AGCACGACACTCTGGTCTACTCCAAAAATGTCAAAGATACAGTCTCAGAAGATCAAAGGGCTATTGAGAC
TTTTCAACAAAGGATAATTTCGGGAAACCTCCTCGGATTCCATTGCCCAGCTATCTGTCACTTCATCGAA
AGGACAGTAGAAAAGGAAGGTGGCTCCTACAAATGCCATCATTGCGATAAAGGAAAGGCTATCATTCAAG
ATCTCTCTGCCGACAGTGGTCCCAAAGATGGACCCCCACCCACGAGGAGCATCGTGGAAAAAGAAGAGGT
TCCAACCACGTCTACAAAGCAAGTGGATTGATGTGATAACATGGTGGAGCACGACACTCTGGTCTACTCC
AAAAATGTCAAAGATACAGTCTCAGAAGATCAAAGGGCTATTGAGACTTTTCAACAAAGGATAATTTCGG
GAAACCTCCTCGGATT
Features (pLannotate 1.2.2; 14 found; start..end, strand, type, name):
    330..383     +  misc_feature   TMV Ω: translational enhancer from the tobacco mosaic virus 5'-leader sequence (Gallie et al., 1988)
    899..1060    +  CDS            MYBC1 (fragment): MYBC1_ARATH - Also known as MTF1
   1353..1374    +  CDS            9xHis (fragment): 9xHis affinity tag
   1764..2016    +  terminator     MAS terminator: mannopine synthase terminator
   2080..2104    +  misc_feature   RB T-DNA repeat: right border repeat from nopaline C58 T-DNA
   2384..3013    +  CDS            pVS1 StaA: stability protein from the Pseudomonas plasmid pVS1 (Heeb et al., 2000)
   3442..4515    +  CDS            pVS1 RepA: replication protein from the Pseudomonas plasmid pVS1 (Heeb et al., 2000)
   4581..4775    +  rep_origin     pVS1 oriV: origin of replication for the Pseudomonas plasmid pVS1 (Heeb et al., 2000)
   4837..4941    +  promoter       AmpR promoter: bla
   4942..5736    +  CDS            KanR: aminoglycoside phosphotransferase; aphA-3; confers resistance to kanamycin
   5997..6797    +  CDS            virG: VIRG_AGRT9 - Protein inferred from homology: Swiss-Prot protein existence level 3. VirG is required for the positive regulation of at least two vir loci encoded by the Ti plasmid of A.tumefaciens. From Agrobacterium tumefaciens (strain 15955).
   7061..7649    +  rep_origin     ori: high-copy-number ColE1/pMB1/pBR322/pUC origin of replication
   7785..7809    +  misc_feature   LB T-DNA repeat: left border repeat from nopaline C58 T-DNA
   7975..305     +  promoter       CaMV 35S promoter (enhanced) (across the origin): cauliflower mosaic virus 35S promoter with a duplicated enhancer region
