[The description below was written by a language model from this plasmid's Addgene catalogue record and pLannotate feature annotations shown in this document.]
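Description:
pLC047 - pL2_p2x35s-CrGLK-tMAS is a plant binary vector built on the pSB90 backbone for Agrobacterium-mediated delivery and overexpression of CrGLK, the Golden2-like transcription factor of Catharanthus roseus (var. LBE). The name and the domestication note indicate a MoClo/Golden Gate level 2 assembly. In E. coli it replicates from a high-copy ColE1/pUC-type origin and is selected with kanamycin through an aphA-3 aminoglycoside phosphotransferase gene driven by the bla promoter. In Agrobacterium it is maintained by the pVS1 replicon (oriV, RepA and the StaA stability protein). The backbone also carries a virG coding sequence, the positive regulator of Ti-plasmid vir loci; extra copies of such a gene are generally included to boost T-DNA transfer.

Between the nopaline-type left and right T-DNA border repeats lies a single annotated expression unit. It consists of the enhanced CaMV 35S promoter with duplicated enhancer, the tobacco mosaic virus Ω leader as a translational enhancer, the CrGLK coding sequence, and the mannopine synthase (MAS) terminator. The automated annotation does not label CrGLK itself. It marks only a fragment resembling Arabidopsis MYBC1, consistent with the Myb-type DNA-binding domain of GLK proteins, and a short "9xHis" hit that is probably a native histidine-rich stretch, since no tag is recorded. The coding sequence has one silent T>A change that removes a BpiI or BsaI site, and it ends with an extra glycine and serine left over from cloning. No plant selectable marker or reporter is annotated within the T-DNA. The associated study used the construct to examine how GLK regulates terpenoid indole alkaloid biosynthesis in C. roseus.
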