Addgene plasmid #203906: pLC047 - pL2_p2x35s-CrGLK-tMAS
Purpose: Overexpression of the CrGLK coding sequence from C. roseus in a plant binary vector for Agrobacterium-mediated transformation.
Depositing lab: Carolyn Lee-Parsons. Depositing organization: Northeastern University. Publication: The role of the Golden2-like (GLK) transcription factor in regulating terpenoid indole alkaloid biosynthesis in Catharanthus roseus. Cole-Osborn LF, McCallan SA, Prifti O, Abu R, Sjoelund V, Lee-Parsons CWT. Plant Cell Rep. 2024 May 14;43(6):141. doi: 10.1007/s00299-024-03208-9. PubMed 38743349.
Backbone
  Vector backbone: pSB90
  Backbone manufacturer: Mortensen et al., 2019 (doi:10.3389/fpls.2019.00755)
  Vector type: Plant Expression
Growth in bacteria
  Bacterial resistance: Kanamycin, 50 μg/mL
  Growth temperature: 37°C
  Growth strain: DH5alpha
  Copy number: High Copy
Gene/Insert
  Gene/Insert name: CrGLK
  Species: Catharanthus roseus var. LBE
  Insert size (bp): 2489
  Mutation: Silent mutation of BpiI or BsaI cut site for MoClo domestication: T>A 474 bp from start codon
  Promoter: CaMV 2x35S
  Cloning method: Restriction Enzyme; 5′ cloning site unknown (destroyed during cloning)
Terms and licenses: Academic/Nonprofit Terms; Industry Terms: Not Available to Industry
Depositor comments: Contains an additional glycine and serine at the C-terminus as a cloning artifact.
How to cite: pLC047 - pL2_p2x35s-CrGLK-tMAS was a gift from Carolyn Lee-Parsons (Addgene plasmid # 203906 ; http://n2t.net/addgene:203906 ; RRID:Addgene_203906)
