>Addgene plasmid #203906 | pLC047 - pL2_p2x35s-CrGLK-tMAS | depositor partial sequence | sequence record 395301 | Transcriptional unit expressing CrGLK
GTCAACATGGTGGAGCACGACACTCTGGTCTACTCCAAAAATGTCAAAGATACAGTCTCAGAAGATCAAA
GGGCTATTGAGACTTTTCAACAAAGGATAATTTCGGGAAACCTCCTCGGATTCCATTGCCCAGCTATCTG
TCACTTCATCGAAAGGACAGTAGAAAAGGAAGGTGGCTCCTACAAATGCCATCATTGCGATAAAGGAAAG
GCTATCATTCAAGATCTCTCTGCCGACAGTGGTCCCAAAGATGGACCCCCACCCACGAGGAGCATCGTGG
AAAAAGAAGAGGTTCCAACCACGTCTACAAAGCAAGTGGATTGATGTGATAACATGGTGGAGCACGACAC
TCTGGTCTACTCCAAAAATGTCAAAGATACAGTCTCAGAAGATCAAAGGGCTATTGAGACTTTTCAACAA
AGGATAATTTCGGGAAACCTCCTCGGATTCCATTGCCCAGCTATCTGTCACTTCATCGAAAGGACAGTAG
AAAAGGAAGGTGGCTCCTACAAATGCCATCATTGCGATAAAGGAAAGGCTATCATTCAAGATCTCTCTGC
CGACAGTGGTCCCAAAGATGGACCCCCACCCACGAGGAGCATCGTGGAAAAAGAAGAGGTTCCAACCACG
TCTACAAAGCAAGTGGATTGATGTGACATCTCCACTGACGTAAGGGATGACGCACAATCCCACTATCCTT
CGCAAGACCCTTCCTCTATATAAGGAAGTTCATTTCATTTGGAGAGGACACGCTCGAGTATAAGAGCTCA
TTTTTACAACAATTACCAACAACAACAAACAACAAACAACATTACAATTACATTTACAATTATCGATACA
ATGCTTGCTGTGTCACCATTGAGGAGCAATAATAATGAGAGAAAAAAGGAGATATGTGAAATTAGTAGTA
GTACTAGTTTTCCAGTTGTTGATGATTTTCCTGATTTTGGGGGAGCAAATTTGCTTGATAGCATTGATTT
TGATGAACTTTTTGTTGGGATTAACGGTGAGGATGATGTTTTACCAGATTTGGAAATGGATCCTCATGAT
ATTCTTGCTGAATTCTCACTTACTGAATCATTATCACCATCTGTTTCTCTTGATCATCAACATCATGAAC
ATTCTCAAATTACCTCCTCAATTTCGGCGGCTGATTATGATAAACTAGTAGAATTAGAGGATAAGGCTAA
TTCATCATCCGCTTCAGACGACGTCGGTTCAGGCTCATCTACTTTAACTCAAGGAGAAGATGTTGTTAGC
AAATCAACGGTTTTAAATCCATCTTCTAAAGAAGGTGATAAAGGAAGGAAGTCATCTTCTACTCAATCAA
AGAATTCTTCTGGGAAGAAGAAAGTGAAGGTGGATTGGACACCAGAGCTGCACAGAAGATTTGTACAAGC
AGTGGAGCAGCTAGGTGTGGATAAGGCAGTCCCTTCAAGAATTCTTGAACTTATGGGAATTGATTGTCTT
ACTCGCCACAACATTGCTAGCCATCTTCAAAAATACAGATCCCACAGGAAACATTTGCTAGCAAGAGAAG
CTGAGGCAGCAAATTGGAGCCAGAGGCGGCAATTATACGGAGGCACTGCAGCAGCAGCAGGAGGAGGGAA
GAGAGATGTAAATCCATGGCTTGCTCCAACCATGGGATTTCCTCCTCCCATGGCACCGGCGGCCGTCCCT
CATTTTAGACCCTTACATGTATGGGGTCACCCATCTGTCGACCAATCTTTAATGCACGTTTGGCCTAAAC
ATTTAGCTCCTCCGCCCCGACCACCAACATGGCCACCAACTCCAACACCAACACCAACACCACCACCACC
ACCGCCAGATCCTAATTCCTTTTGGCATTCACCTCACCAACGTGTACCAAACCCTCTTACCCCAGGAACG
CCTTGCTTTCCGCCACCTTTAACACCAGCGAGATTTCCAACACCGCCGGTCCCCGGAATACCACCACCTC
CAATGTACAAAGTAGACCCGGTCGCAGGCATGGGTGTGCCGGCACCTGCTACCGGACAAGCAGTACCCCA
TGCACCTCCTCTTGACTTTCACCCCTCGACGGAGAGCGTAGATGCAGCTATCGGAGATGTTTTATCGAAA
CCCTGGCTGCCACTTCCTCTTGGGCTGAAACCGCCGTCGATTGACAGTGTACTGGTGGAGCTACAGCGGC
AAGGAATACCGAAAATTCCACCAGTTTGTACGGGTTCGTAAGCTTGGACTCCCATGTTGGCAAAGGCAAC
CAAACAAACAATGAATGATCCGCTCCTGCATATGGGGCGGTTTGAGTATTTCAACTGCCATTTGGGCTGA
ATTGTAGACATGCTCCTGTCAGAAATTCCGTGATCTTACTCAATATTCAGTAATCTCGGCCAATATCCTA
AATGTGCGTGGCTTTATCTGTCTTTGTATTGTTTCATCAATTCATGTAACGTTTGCTTTTCTTATGAATT
TTCAAATAAATTATC
